>Addgene plasmid #130736 | pMSCVbsd-PPARD-V257R | addgene full sequence | sequence record 255582 | Addgene NGS Result
AATGAAAGACCCCACCTGTAGGTTTGGCAAGCTAGCTTAAGTAACGCCATTTTGCAAGGCATGGAAAATA
CATAACTGAGAATAGAGAAGTTCAGATCAAGGTTAGGAACAGAGAGACAGCAGAATATGGGCCAAACAGG
ATATCTGTGGTAAGCAGTTCCTGCCCCGGCTCAGGGCCAAGAACAGATGGTCCCCAGATGCGGTCCCGCC
CTCAGCAGTTTCTAGAGAACCATCAGATGTTTCCAGGGTGCCCCAAGGACCTGAAATGACCCTGTGCCTT
ATTTGAACTAACCAATCAGTTCGCTTCTCGCTTCTGTTCGCGCGCTTCTGCTCCCCGAGCTCAATAAAAG
AGCCCACAACCCCTCACTCGGCGCGCCAGTCCTCCGATAGACTGCGTCGCCCGGGTACCCGTATTCCCAA
TAAAGCCTCTTGCTGTTTGCATCCGAATCGTGGACTCGCTGATCCTTGGGAGGGTCTCCTCAGATTGATT
GACTGCCCACCTCGGGGGTCTTTCATTTGGAGGTTCCACCGAGATTTGGAGACCCCTGCCCAGGGACCAC
CGACCCCCCCGCCGGGAGGTAAGCTGGCCAGCGGTCGTTTCGTGTCTGTCTCTGTCTTTGTGCGTGTTTG
TGCCGGCATCTAATGTTTGCGCCTGCGTCTGTACTAGTTAGCTAACTAGCTCTGTATCTGGCGGACCCGT
GGTGGAACTGACGAGTTCTGAACACCCGGCCGCAACCCTGGGAGACGTCCCAGGGACTTTGGGGGCCGTT
TTTGTGGCCCGACCTGAGGAAGGGAGTCGATGTGGAATCCGACCCCGTCAGGATATGTGGTTCTGGTAGG
AGACGAGAACCTAAAACAGTTCCCGCCTCCGTCTGAATTTTTGCTTTCGGTTTGGAACCGAAGCCGCGCG
TCTTGTCTGCTGCAGCGCTGCAGCATCGTTCTGTGTTGTCTCTGTCTGACTGTGTTTCTGTATTTGTCTG
AAAATTAGGGCCAGACTGTTACCACTCCCTTAAGTTTGACCTTAGGTCACTGGAAAGATGTCGAGCGGAT
CGCTCACAACCAGTCGGTAGATGTCAAGAAGAGACGTTGGGTTACCTTCTGCTCTGCAGAATGGCCAACC
TTTAACGTCGGATGGCCGCGAGACGGCACCTTTAACCGAGACCTCATCACCCAGGTTAAGATCAAGGTCT
TTTCACCTGGCCCGCATGGACACCCAGACCAGGTCCCCTACATCGTGACCTGGGAAGCCTTGGCTTTTGA
CCCCCCTCCCTGGGTCAAGCCCTTTGTACACCCTAAGCCTCCGCCTCCTCTTCCTCCATCCGCCCCGTCT
CTCCCCCTTGAACCTCCTCGTTCGACCCCGCCTCGATCCTCCCTTTATCCAGCCCTCACTCCTTCTCTAG
GCGCCGGAATTAGATCCACTAGTAACGGCCGCCAGTGTGCTGGAATTCGCCCTTAGGTGTGGCGCCGAGG
GGAGATCAGCCATGGAGCAGCCACAGGAGGAAGCCCCTGAGGTCCGGGAAGAGGAGGAGAAAGAGGAAGT
GGCAGAGGCAGAAGGAGCCCCAGAGCTCAATGGGGGACCACAGCATGCACTTCCTTCCAGCAGCTACACA
GACCTCTCCCGGAGCTCCTCGCCACCCTCACTGCTGGACCAACTGCAGATGGGCTGTGACGGGGCCTCAT
GCGGCAGCCTCAACATGGAGTGCCGGGTGTGCGGGGACAAGGCATCGGGCTTCCACTACGGTGTTCATGC
ATGTGAGGGGTGCAAGGGCTTCTTCCGTCGTACGATCCGCATGAAGCTGGAGTACGAGAAGTGTGAGCGC
AGCTGCAAGATTCAGAAGAAGAACCGCAACAAGTGCCAGTACTGCCGCTTCCAGAAGTGCCTGGCACTGG
GCATGTCACACAACGCTATCCGTTTTGGTCGGATGCCGGAGGCTGAGAAGAGGAAGCTGGTGGCAGGGCT
GACTGCAAACGAGGGGAGCCAGTACAACCCACAGGTGGCCGACCTGAAGGCCTTCTCCAAGCACATCTAC
AATGCCTACCTGAAAAACTTCAACATGACCAAAAAGAAGGCCCGCAGCATCCTCACCGGCAAAGCCAGCC
ACACGGCGCCCTTTGTGATCCACGACATCGAGACATTGTGGCAGGCAGAGAAGGGGCTGGTGTGGAAGCA
GTTGGTGAATGGCCTGCCTCCCTACAAGGAGATCAGCGTGCACGTCTTCTACCGCTGCCAGTGCACCACA
GTGGAGACCAGGCGGGAGCTCACTGAGTTCGCCAAGAGCATCCCCAGCTTCAGCAGCCTCTTCCTCAACG
ACCAGGTTACCCTTCTCAAGTATGGCGTGCACGAGGCCATCTTCGCCATGCTGGCCTCTATCGTCAACAA
GGACGGGCTGCTGGTAGCCAACGGCAGTGGCTTTGTCACCCGTGAGTTCCTGCGCAGCCTCCGCAAACCC
TTCAGTGATATCATTGAGCCTAAGTTTGAATTTGCTGTCAAGTTCAACGCCCTGGAACTTGATGACAGTG
ACCTGGCCCTATTCATTGCGGCCATCATTCTGTGTGGAGACCGGCCAGGCCTCATGAACGTTCCACGGGT
GGAGGCTATCCAGGACACCATCCTGCGTGCCCTCGAATTCCACCTGCAGGCCAACCACCCTGATGCCCAG
TACCTCTTCCCCAAGCTGCTGCAGAAGATGGCTGACCTGCGGCAACTGGTCACCGAGCACGCCCAGATGA
TGCAGCGGATCAAGAAGACCGAAACCGAGACCTCGCTGCACCCTCTGCTCCAGGAGATCTACAAGGACAT
GTACTAACGGCGGCACCCAGGCCTCCCTGCAGACTCCAATGGGGCCAGCACTGGAGGGGCCCACCCACAT
GACTTTTCCATTGACCAGCTCTCAAGGGCGAATTCTGCAGATATCCATCACACTGGCGGCCGCTCGAGGT
TAACGAATTCTACCGGGTAGGGGAGGCGCTTTTCCCAAGGCAGTCTGGAGCATGCGCTTTAGCAGCCCCG
CTGGGCACTTGGCGCTACACAAGTGGCCTCTGGCCTCGCACACATTCCACATCCACCGGTAGGCGCCAAC
CGGCTCCGTTCTTTGGTGGCCCCTTCGCGCCACCTTCTACTCCTCCCCTAGTCAGGAAGTTCCCCCCCGC
CCCGCAGCTCGCGTCGTGCAGGACGTGACAAATGGAAGTAGCACGTCTCACTAGTCTCGTGCAGATGGAC
AGCACCGCTGAGCAATGGAAGCGGGTAGGCCTTTGGGGCAGCGGCCAATAGCAGCTTTGCTCCTTCGCTT
TCTGGGCTCAGAGGCTGGGAAGGGGTGGGTCCGGGGGCGGGCTCAGGGGCGGGCTCAGGGGCGGGGCGGG
CGCCCGAAGGTCCTCCGGAGGCCCGGCATTCTGCACGCTTCAAAAGCGCACGTCTGCCGCGCTGTTCTCC
TCTTCCTCATCTCCGGGCCTTTCGACCTGCAGCCCAAGCTTACCATGGCCAAGCCTTTGTCTCAAGAAGA
ATCCACCCTCATTGAAAGAGCAACGGCTACAATCAACAGCATCCCCATCTCTGAAGACTACAGCGTCGCC
AGCGCAGCTCTCTCTAGCGACGGCCGCATCTTCACTGGTGTCAATGTATATCATTTTACTGGGGGACCTT
GTGCAGAACTCGTGGTGCTGGGCACTGCTGCTGCTGCGGCAGCTGGCAACCTGACTTGTATCGTCGCGAT
CGGAAATGAGAACAGGGGCATCTTGAGCCCCTGCGGACGGTGCCGACAGGTGCTTCTCGATCTGCATCCT
GGGATCAAAGCCATAGTGAAGGACAGTGATGGACAGCCGACGGCAGTTGGGATTCGTGAATTGCTGCCCT
CTGGTTATGTGTGGGAGGGCTAATCGATAAAATAAAAGATTTTATTTAGTCTCCAGAAAAAGGGGGGAAT
GAAAGACCCCACCTGTAGGTTTGGCAAGCTAGAGAACCATCAGATGTTTCCAGGGTGCCCCAAGGACCTG
AAATGACCCTGTGCCTTATTTGAACTAACCAATCAGTTCGCTTCTCGCTTCTGTTCGCGCGCTTCTGCTC
CCCGAGCTCAATAAAAGAGCCCACAACCCCTCACTCGGCGCGCCAGTCCTCCGATAGACTGCGTCGCCCG
GGTACCCGTGTATCCAATAAACCCTCTTGCAGTTGCATCCGACTTGTGGTCTCGCTGTTCCTTGGGAGGG
TCTCCTCTGAGTGATTGACTACCCGTCAGCGGGGGTCTTTCATGGGTAACAGTTTCTTGAAGTTGGAGAA
CAACATTCTGAGGGTAGGAGTCGAATATTAAGTAATCCTGACTCAATTAGCCACTGTTTTGAATCCACAT
ACTCCAATACTCCTGAAATAGTTCATTATGGACAGCGCAGAAAGAGCTGGGGAGAATTGTGAAATTGTTA
TCCGCTCACAATTCCACACAACATACGAGCCGGAAGCATAAAGTGTAAAGCCTGGGGTGCCTAATGAGTG
AGCTAACTCACATTAATTGCGTTGCGCTCACTGCCCGCTTTCCAGTCGGGAAACCTGTCGTGCCAGCTGC
ATTAATGAATCGGCCAACGCGCGGGGAGAGGCGGTTTGCGTATTGGGCGCTCTTCCGCTTCCTCGCTCAC
TGACTCGCTGCGCTCGGTCGTTCGGCTGCGGCGAGCGGTATCAGCTCACTCAAAGGCGGTAATACGGTTA
TCCACAGAATCAGGGGATAACGCAGGAAAGAACATGTGAGCAAAAGGCCAGCAAAAGGCCAGGAACCGTA
AAAAGGCCGCGTTGCTGGCGTTTTTCCATAGGCTCCGCCCCCCTGACGAGCATCACAAAAATCGACGCTC
AAGTCAGAGGTGGCGAAACCCGACAGGACTATAAAGATACCAGGCGTTTCCCCCTGGAAGCTCCCTCGTG
CGCTCTCCTGTTCCGACCCTGCCGCTTACCGGATACCTGTCCGCCTTTCTCCCTTCGGGAAGCGTGGCGC
TTTCTCATAGCTCACGCTGTAGGTATCTCAGTTCGGTGTAGGTCGTTCGCTCCAAGCTGGGCTGTGTGCA
CGAACCCCCCGTTCAGCCCGACCGCTGCGCCTTATCCGGTAACTATCGTCTTGAGTCCAACCCGGTAAGA
CACGACTTATCGCCACTGGCAGCAGCCACTGGTAACAGGATTAGCAGAGCGAGGTATGTAGGCGGTGCTA
CAGAGTTCTTGAAGTGGTGGCCTAACTACGGCTACACTAGAAGAACAGTATTTGGTATCTGCGCTCTGCT
GAAGCCAGTTACCTTCGGAAAAAGAGTTGGTAGCTCTTGATCCGGCAAACAAACCACCGCTGGTAGCGGT
GGTTTTTTTGTTTGCAAGCAGCAGATTACGCGCAGAAAAAAAGGATCTCAAGAAGATCCTTTGATCTTTT
CTACGGGGTCTGACGCTCAGTGGAACGAAAACTCACGTTAAGGGATTTTGGTCATGAGATTATCAAAAAG
GATCTTCACCTAGATCCTTTTAAATTAAAAATGAAGTTTTAAATCAATCTAAAGTATATATGAGTAAACT
TGGTCTGACAGTTACCAATGCTTAATCAGTGAGGCACCTATCTCAGCGATCTGTCTATTTCGTTCATCCA
TAGTTGCCTGACTCCCCGTCGTGTAGATAACTACGATACGGGAGGGCTTACCATCTGGCCCCAGTGCTGC
AATGATACCGCGAGACCCACGCTCACCGGCTCCAGATTTATCAGCAATAAACCAGCCAGCCGGAAGGGCC
GAGCGCAGAAGTGGTCCTGCAACTTTATCCGCCTCCATCCAGTCTATTAATTGTTGCCGGGAAGCTAGAG
TAAGTAGTTCGCCAGTTAATAGTTTGCGCAACGTTGTTGCCATTGCTACAGGCATCGTGGTGTCACGCTC
GTCGTTTGGTATGGCTTCATTCAGCTCCGGTTCCCAACGATCAAGGCGAGTTACATGATCCCCCATGTTG
TGCAAAAAAGCGGTTAGCTCCTTCGGTCCTCCGATCGTTGTCAGAAGTAAGTTGGCCGCAGTGTTATCAC
TCATGGTTATGGCAGCACTGCATAATTCTCTTACTGTCATGCCATCCGTAAGATGCTTTTCTGTGACTGG
TGAGTACTCAACCAAGTCATTCTGAGAATAGTGTATGCGGCGACCGAGTTGCTCTTGCCCGGCGTCAATA
CGGGATAATACCGCGCCACATAGCAGAACTTTAAAAGTGCTCATCATTGGAAAACGTTCTTCGGGGCGAA
AACTCTCAAGGATCTTACCGCTGTTGAGATCCAGTTCGATGTAACCCACTCGTGCACCCAACTGATCTTC
AGCATCTTTTACTTTCACCAGCGTTTCTGGGTGAGCAAAAACAGGAAGGCAAAATGCCGCAAAAAAGGGA
ATAAGGGCGACACGGAAATGTTGAATACTCATACTCTTCCTTTTTCAATATTATTGAAGCATTTATCAGG
GTTATTGTCTCATGAGCGGATACATATTTGAATGTATTTAGAAAAATAAACAAATAGGGGTTCCGCGCAC
ATTTCCCCGAAAAGTGCCACCTGACGTCTAAGAAACCATTATTATCATGACATTAACCTATAAAAATAGG
CGTATCACGAGGCCCTTTCGTCTCGCGCGTTTCGGTGATGACGGTGAAAACCTCTGACACATGCAGCTCC
CGGAGACGGTCACAGCTTGTCTGTAAGCGGATGCCGGGAGCAGACAAGCCCGTCAGGGCGCGTCAGCGGG
TGTTGGCGGGTGTCGGGGCTGGCTTAACTATGCGGCATCAGAGCAGATTGTACTGAGAGTGCACCATATG
CGGTGTGAAATACCGCACAGATGCGTAAGGAGAAAATACCGCATCAGGCGCCATTCGCCATTCAGGCTGC
GCAACTGTTGGGAAGGGCGATCGGTGCGGGCCTCTTCGCTATTACGCCAGCTGGCGAAAGGGGGATGTGC
TGCAAGGCGATTAAGTTGGGTAACGCCAGGGTTTTCCCAGTCACGACGTTGTAAAACGACGGCGCAAGGA
ATGGTGCATGCAAGGAGATGGCGCCCAACAGTCCCCCGGCCACGGGGCCTGCCACCATACCCACGCCGAA
ACAAGCGCTCATGAGCCCGAAGTGGCGAGCCCGATCTTCCCCATCGGTGATGTCGGCGATATAGGCGCCA
GCAACCGCACCTGTGGCGCCGGTGATGCCGGCCACGATGCGTCCGGCGTAGAGGCGATTAGTCCAATTTG
TTAAAGACAGGATATCAGTGGTCCAGGCTCTAGTTTTGACTCAACAATATCACCAGCTGAAGCCTATAGA
GTACGAGCCATAGATAAAATAAAAGATTTTATTTAGTCTCCAGAAAAAGGGGGG
Features (pLannotate 1.2.2; 20 found; start..end, strand, type, name):
      1..517     +  LTR            5' LTR: 5' long terminal repeat from murine embryonic stem cell virus
    581..922     +  misc_feature   MESV Ψ: packaging signal of murine embryonic stem cell virus
    989..1405    +  CDS            gag (truncated): truncated Moloney murine leukemia virus (MMLV) gag gene lacking the start codon
   1482..2804    +  CDS            PPARD: PPARD_HUMAN - Also known as NR1C2, PPARB. Experimental evidence at protein level: Swiss-Prot protein existence level 1. Ligand-activated transcription factor. Receptor that binds peroxisome proliferators such as hypolipidemic drugs and fatty acids. Has a preference for poly-unsaturated fatty acids, such as gamma- linoleic acid and eicosapentanoic acid. Once activated by a ligand, the receptor binds to promoter elements of target genes. Regulates the peroxisomal beta-oxidation pathway of fatty acids. Functions as transcription activator for the acyl-CoA oxidase gene. Decreases expression of NPC
   2955..3454    +  promoter       PGK promoter: mouse phosphoglycerate kinase 1 promoter
   3475..3873    +  CDS            BSD: blasticidin S deaminase; Aspergillus terreus BSD; confers resistance to blasticidin
   3918..3952    +  LTR            3' LTR (ΔU3) (fragment): self-inactivating 3' long terminal repeat (LTR) from Moloney murine leukemia virus
   3949..4243    +  LTR            3' LTR (ΔU3) (fragment): self-inactivating 3' long terminal repeat (LTR) from Moloney murine leukemia virus
   4405..4421    -  protein_bind   lac operator: The lac repressor binds to the lac operator to inhibit transcription in E. coli. This inhibition can be relieved by adding lactose or isopropyl-β-D-thiogalactopyranoside (IPTG). lac repressor encoded by lacI
   4429..4459    -  promoter       lac promoter: promoter for the E. coli lac operon
   4474..4495    -  protein_bind   CAP binding site: CAP binding activates transcription in the presence of cAMP. E. coli catabolite activator protein
   4508..4600    -  CDS            lacI (fragment): lac repressor; lacI; The lac repressor binds to the lac operator to inhibit transcription in E. coli. This inhibition can be relieved by adding lactose or isopropyl-β-D-thiogalactopyranoside (IPTG).
   4783..5371    -  rep_origin     ori: high-copy-number ColE1/pMB1/pBR322/pUC origin of replication
   5542..6402    -  CDS            AmpR: β-lactamase; bla; confers resistance to ampicillin, carbenicillin, and related antibiotics
   6403..6507    -  promoter       AmpR promoter: bla
   6602..6637    +  CDS            rop (fragment): Rop protein, which maintains plasmids at low copy number; rop
   6739..6838    +  misc_feature   bom (fragment): basis of mobility region from pBR322
   6844..6993    -  CDS            lacZα (fragment): LacZα fragment of β-galactosidase; lacZ fragment
   6993..7194    -  CDS            TcR (fragment): tetracycline efflux protein; tet; confers resistance to tetracycline
   7195..7293    +  CDS            env (fragment): murine leukemia virus gPr80 envelope polyprotein precursor; env; proteolytically cleaved into gp70SU and p15TM subunits
