[The description below was written by a language model from this plasmid's Addgene catalogue record and pLannotate feature annotations shown in this document.]
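Description:
pMSCVbsd-PPARD-V257R is a 7,334 nt gammaretroviral expression vector built on the pMSCVbsd (murine stem cell virus) backbone, designed to deliver a mutant human PPARD cDNA into mammalian cells by retroviral transduction. In bacteria it is maintained as a high-copy plasmid through a ColE1/pUC-type origin and selected with ampicillin via the β-lactamase gene and its native promoter. The backbone also carries several short annotated remnants (lac promoter/operator, and fragments of lacI, lacZα, rop, bom, TcR and env) that are leftovers of earlier cloning vectors with no apparent role in the construct.

The proviral region begins with the MESV-derived 5′ LTR, followed by the Ψ packaging signal and a truncated gag segment lacking its start codon, which together support encapsidation of the genomic RNA when packaging functions are supplied in trans. The PPARD coding sequence sits directly downstream with no dedicated internal promoter annotated, so it is presumably transcribed from the 5′ LTR, as is usual for MSCV vectors. The insert was placed between BglII (destroyed during cloning) and XhoI sites. It encodes the nuclear receptor PPARβ/δ, a ligand-activated transcription factor, carrying a V257R substitution introduced by PCR mutagenesis; no epitope tag is recorded. Downstream, a mouse PGK promoter drives blasticidin S deaminase, allowing blasticidin selection of transduced cells. The 3′ LTR is matched by the automated annotation only as two fragments labelled as a ΔU3 self-inactivating LTR, a label that may not reflect the actual LTR in this backbone.

The record does not state the functional consequence of V257R. The associated publication concerns NCOR recruitment by PPARβ/δ and regulation of ANGPTL4 transcription, suggesting use for stable expression of the mutant receptor in such studies.
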