Addgene plasmid #130736: pMSCVbsd-PPARD-V257R
Purpose: Vector encoding PPARD cDNA for retroviral transduction
Depositing lab: Till Adhikary. Depositing organization: Philipps-Universitaet Marburg. Publication: PPARbeta/delta recruits NCOR and regulates transcription reinitiation of ANGPTL4. Legrand N, Bretscher CL, Zielke S, Wilke B, Daude M, Fritz B, Diederich WE, Adhikary T. Nucleic Acids Res. 2019 Oct 10;47(18):9573-9591. doi: 10.1093/nar/gkz685. PubMed 31428774.
Backbone
  Vector backbone: pMSCVbsd
  Vector type: Retroviral
  Selectable markers: Blasticidin
Growth in bacteria
  Bacterial resistance: Ampicillin, 100 μg/mL
  Growth temperature: 37°C
  Growth strain: NEB Stable
  Copy number: High Copy
Gene/Insert
  Gene/Insert name: PPARD V257R
  Species: H. sapiens (human)
  Mutation: V257R
  Entrez Gene: PPARD (a.k.a. FAAR, NR1C2, NUC1, NUCI, NUCII, PPARB)
  Cloning method: Restriction Enzyme; 5′ cloning site BglII (destroyed during cloning); 3′ cloning site XhoI (not destroyed)
  Sequencing primers: 5′ pMSCVseqfw (CCCTTGAACCTCCTCGTTCGACC); 3′ pMSCVseqrv (GAGACGTGCTACTTCCATTTGTC)
Terms and licenses: Academic/Nonprofit Terms; Industry Terms: Not Available to Industry
Depositor comments: Generated by PCR mutagenesis. Please visit https://www.biorxiv.org/content/10.1101/525576v2 for BioRxiv preprint.
How to cite: pMSCVbsd-PPARD-V257R was a gift from Till Adhikary (Addgene plasmid # 130736 ; http://n2t.net/addgene:130736 ; RRID:Addgene_130736)
