>Addgene plasmid #130736 | pMSCVbsd-PPARD-V257R | depositor partial sequence | sequence record 250247 | PPARD V257R
ATGGAGCAGCCACAGGAGGAAGCCCCTGAGGTCCGGGAAGAGGAGGAGAAAGAGGAAGTGGCAGAGGCAG
AAGGAGCCCCAGAGCTCAATGGGGGACCACAGCATGCACTTCCTTCCAGCAGCTACACAGACCTCTCCCG
GAGCTCCTCGCCACCCTCACTGCTGGACCAACTGCAGATGGGCTGTGACGGGGCCTCATGCGGCAGCCTC
AACATGGAGTGCCGGGTGTGCGGGGACAAGGCATCGGGCTTCCACTACGGTGTTCATGCATGTGAGGGGT
GCAAGGGCTTCTTCCGTCGTACGATCCGCATGAAGCTGGAGTACGAGAAGTGTGAGCGCAGCTGCAAGAT
TCAGAAGAAGAACCGCAACAAGTGCCAGTACTGCCGCTTCCAGAAGTGCCTGGCACTGGGCATGTCACAC
AACGCTATCCGTTTTGGTCGGATGCCGGAGGCTGAGAAGAGGAAGCTGGTGGCAGGGCTGACTGCAAACG
AGGGGAGCCAGTACAACCCACAGGTGGCCGACCTGAAGGCCTTCTCCAAGCACATCTACAATGCCTACCT
GAAAAACTTCAACATGACCAAAAAGAAGGCCCGCAGCATCCTCACCGGCAAAGCCAGCCACACGGCGCCC
TTTGTGATCCACGACATCGAGACATTGTGGCAGGCAGAGAAGGGGCTGGTGTGGAAGCAGTTGGTGAATG
GCCTGCCTCCCTACAAGGAGATCAGCGTGCACGTCTTCTACCGCTGCCAGTGCACCACAGTGGAGACCAG
GCGGGAGCTCACTGAGTTCGCCAAGAGCATCCCCAGCTTCAGCAGCCTCTTCCTCAACGACCAGGTTACC
CTTCTCAAGTATGGCGTGCACGAGGCCATCTTCGCCATGCTGGCCTCTATCGTCAACAAGGACGGGCTGC
TGGTAGCCAACGGCAGTGGCTTTGTCACCCGTGAGTTCCTGCGCAGCCTCCGCAAACCCTTCAGTGATAT
CATTGAGCCTAAGTTTGAATTTGCTGTCAAGTTCAACGCCCTGGAACTTGATGACAGTGACCTGGCCCTA
TTCATTGCGGCCATCATTCTGTGTGGAGACCGGCCAGGCCTCATGAACGTTCCACGGGTGGAGGCTATCC
AGGACACCATCCTGCGTGCCCTCGAATTCCACCTGCAGGCCAACCACCCTGATGCCCAGTACCTCTTCCC
CAAGCTGCTGCAGAAGATGGCTGACCTGCGGCAACTGGTCACCGAGCACGCCCAGATGATGCAGCGGATC
AAGAAGACCGAAACCGAGACCTCGCTGCACCCTCTGCTCCAGGAGATCTACAAGGACATGTACTAA
